>Addgene plasmid #47796 | RAP3-bio | depositor full sequence | sequence record 68802 | RAP3-bio sequence 7767 bps
AGATCTATACATTGAATCAATATTGGCAATTAGCCATATTAGTCATTGGTTATATAGCATAAATCAATAT
TGGCTATTGGCCATTGCATACGTTGTATCTATATCATAATATGTACATTTATATTGGCTCATGTCCAATA
TGACCGCCATGTTGACATTGATTATTGACTAGTTATTAATAGTAATCAATTACGGGGTCATTAGTTCATA
GCCCATATATGGAGTTCCGCGTTACATAACTTACGGTAAATGGCCCGCCTGGCTGACCGCCCAACGACCC
CCGCCCATTGACGTCAATAATGACGTATGTTCCCATAGTAACGCCAATAGGGACTTTCCATTGACGTCAA
TGGGTGGAGTATTTACGGTAAACTGCCCACTTGGCAGTACATCAAGTGTATCATATGCCAAGTCCGCCCC
CTATTGACGTCAATGACGGTAAATGGCCCGCCTGGCATTATGCCCAGTACATGACCTTACGGGACTTTCC
TACTTGGCAGTACATCTACGTATTAGTCATCGCTATTACCATGGTGATGCGGTTTTGGCAGTACACCAAT
GGGCGTGGATAGCGGTTTGACTCACGGGGATTTCCAAGTCTCCACCCCATTGACGTCAATGGGAGTTTGT
TTTGGCACCAAAATCAACGGGACTTTCCAAAATGTCGTAATAACCCCGCCCCGTTGACGCAAATGGGCGG
TAGGCGTGTACGGTGGGAGGTCTATATAAGCAGAGCTCGTTTAGTGAACCGTCAGATCCTCACTCTCTTC
CGCATCGCTGTCTGCGAGGGCCAGCTGTTGGGCTCGCGGTTGAGGACAAACTCTTCGCGGTCTTTCCAGT
ACTCTTGGATCGGAAACCCGTCGGCCTCCGAACGGTACTCCGCCACCGAGGGACCTGAGCGAGTCCGCAT
CGACCGGATCGGAAAACCTCTCGAGAAAGGCGTCTAACCAGTCACAGTCGCAAGGTAGGCTGAGCACCGT
GGCGGGCGGCAGCGGGTGGCGGTCGGGGTTGTTTCTGGCGGAGGTGCTGCTGATGATGTAATTAAAGTAG
GCGGTCTTGAGACGGCGGATGGTCGAGGTGAGGTGTGGCAGGCTTGAGATCCAGCTGTTGGGGTGAGTAC
TCCCTCTCAAAAGCGGGCATTACTTCTGCGCTAAGATTGTCAGTTTCCAAAAACGAGGAGGATTTGATAT
TCACCTGGCCCGATCTGGCCATACACTTGAGTGACAATGACATCCACTTTGCCTTTCTCTCCACAGGTGT
CCACTCCCAGGTCCAAGTTTGCCACCATGGAGTTTCAGACCCAGGTACTCATGTCCCTGCTGCTCTGCAT
GTCTGGTGCGGCCGCCAACAAGTGCAAGAAGGCCCTGATCGACATCGACACCAAGGACCTGAGCCTGAGC
AGCATCCTGAGAGCCCACAAGCCCGACAATACCGCCCTGGGCAGCTGGGTGTACTTCTTCTTCAACCACT
TCAGCAACGTGGACGAGGCCATCGAGTACCTGAAGGGCCTGAACATCAACGTGCTGGACATCGAGGACCA
CGCCTGCTTCGCCAGAGCCTTCAGCGTGTATCTGCTGCACTTCTACGCCAAGGATCTGAAGATGATGATC
CGGAACGAGGAACACGAGAGCTTTTTCAAGAACAAGCTGTCCGAGATCAACAACATCATCAGCGGCGACT
TTCTGAGCACCCTGAAGCACGAGTACTTTTTCGACAAGCTGCCCAGCATCATCGTGAAAGAGAAGGACGC
CAGCCACATCGTGAAGCGGACCGACTTCCTGCAGGACATCCTGGAAAAGGCCGACCTGAACAACCACGCC
ATCTACAAGAACGACCCCACCAAGGTGTTCATCTTCAACGAGATCAACTTCTTCCGGACTTTCCAGCTCG
AAGGCAAGCCCCACATCCCCGACGACCAGCTGTCCTTCATGCGGGACTACGCCCTGCTGATCTACCTGGG
CACCAAAGAGAACTACTACAACAGCGACATCACCGAGTACGCCCAGGGCAACTACAATATCGCCAAGAAC
CGGGCCAGACTGGGCCTGAAGAAGCGGAGCAAGACCTTCAGCCTGGACGACCCCCAGAAGAACAGCAACA
TCTTCGCCTTTTGCGAGAAGAACGGCAAAGAGGAATTCTTCGGCACCCCCGACGATCTGATCAGCAGCTT
CTTCAGCGACATGAAGGCCAAGATGGTCAAGGGCCACAAGCGGTTTCTGATGGAATTCGACTACGCCGTG
AAGAACAGAGCCTATGCCCTGCCCAAAGTGAAGGGCTTCCGGTTCCTGAAGCAGCTGTTCCAGCGGAAGA
ACCTGAAGAACTTCGTGGGCATGTACATCAATCTGCTGTCCACCGAGATCGACTTTCTGGCCGAGGACTT
CGTGGAGATGTTCGACACCACCATGAACTGCTACGGCCGGCAGCATGCCGCTAGAGCTGCCGACCACTAC
ATGGACATGAAGCTGTCCAACATCTTCAAGGGCGCGCCGTCGACCTCCATCACGGCCTATAAGAGTGAGG
GGGAGTCAGCGGAGTTCTCCTTCCCACTCAACCTTGGAGAGGAAAGCCTGCAGGGAGAGTTGAGATGGAA
GGCAGAGAAGGCTCCTTCTTCCCAGTCCTGGATCACCTTCTCCCTAAAGAACCAAAAGGTGTCTGTGCAG
AAGTCTACTAGCAACCCCAAGTTCCAGCTGTCCGAAACGCTCCCACTCACCCTTCAGATACCCCAGGTCT
CCCTTCAGTTTGCTGGTTCTGGCAACCTGACCCTGACTCTGGACAGAGGGATACTGTATCAGGAAGTGAA
CCTGGTGGTGATGAAAGTGACTCAGCCCGACAGCAACACTTTGACCTGTGAGGTGATGGGACCCACCTCA
CCCAAGATGAGACTGATCTTGAAGCAGGAGAATCAGGAGGCCAGGGTCTCCAGGCAGGAGAAAGTGATTC
AAGTGCAGGCCCCTGAAGCAGGGGTGTGGCAATGTCTACTGAGTGAAGGTGAAGAGGTCAAGATGGACTC
CAAGATCCAGGTTTTATCCAAAGGGTTGAATTCCGGATCACTGCATCATATTCTGGATGCACAGAAAATG
GTGTGGAATCATCGTTAAGTCTAGACACGTGATTAATTAAGGATCCCCCGACCTCGACCTCTGGCTAATA
AAGGAAATTTATTTTCATTGCAATAGTGTGTTGGAATTTTTTGTGTCTCTCACTCGGAAGGACATATGGG
AGGGCAAATCATTTGGTCGAGATCCCTCGGAGATCTCTAGCTAGAGGATCGATCCCCGCCCCGGACGAAC
TAAACCTGACTACGACATCTCTGCCCCTTCTTCGCGGGGCAGTGCATGTAATCCCTTCAGTTGGTTGGTA
CAACTTGCCAACTGGGCCCTGTTCCACATGTGACACGGGGGGGGACCAAACACAAAGGGGTTCTCTGACT
GTAGTTGACATCCTTATAAATGGATGTGCACATTTGCCAACACTGAGTGGCTTTCATCCTGGAGCAGACT
TTGCAGTCTGTGGACTGCAACACAACATTGCCTTTATGTGTAACTCTTGGCTGAAGCTCTTACACCAATG
CTGGGGGACATGTACCTCCCAGGGGCCCAGGAAGACTACGGGAGGCTACACCAACGTCAATCAGAGGGGC
CTGTGTAGCTACCGATAAGCGGACCCTCAAGAGGGCATTAGCAATAGTGTTTATAAGGCCCCCTTGTTAA
CCCTAAACGGGTAGCATATGCTTCCCGGGTAGTAGTATATACTATCCAGACTAACCCTAATTCAATAGCA
TATGTTACCCAACGGGAAGCATATGCTATCGAATTAGGGTTAGTAAAAGGGTCCTAAGGAACAGCGATAT
CTCCCACCCCATGAGCTGTCACGGTTTTATTTACATGGGGTCAGGATTCCACGAGGGTAGTGAACCATTT
TAGTCACAAGGGCAGTGGCTGAAGATCAAGGAGCGGGCAGTGAACTCTCCTGAATCTTCGCCTGCTTCTT
CATTCTCCTTCGTTTAGCTAATAGAATAACTGCTGAGTTGTGAACAGTAAGGTGTATGTGAGGTGCTCGA
AAACAAGGTTTCAGGTGACGCCCCCAGAATAAAATTTGGACGGGGGGTTCAGTGGTGGCATTGTGCTATG
ACACCAATATAACCCTCACAAACCCCTTGGGCAATAAATACTAGTGTAGGAATGAAACATTCTGAATATC
TTTAACAATAGAAATCCATGGGGTGGGGACAAGCCGTAAAGACTGGATGTCCATCTCACACGAATTTATG
GCTATGGGCAACACATAATCCTAGTGCAATATGATACTGGGGTTATTAAGATGTGTCCCAGGCAGGGACC
AAGACAGGTGAACCATGTTGTTACACTCTATTTGTAACAAGGGGAAAGAGAGTGGACGCCGACAGCAGCG
GACTCCACTGGTTGTCTCTAACACCCCCGAAAATTAAACGGGGCTCCACGCCAATGGGGCCCATAAACAA
AGACAAGTGGCCACTCTTTTTTTTGAAATTGTGGAGTGGGGGCACGCGTCAGCCCCCACACGCCGCCCTG
CGGTTTTGGACTGTAAAATAAGGGTGTAATAACTTGGCTGATTGTAACCCCGCTAACCACTGCGGTCAAA
CCACTTGCCCACAAAACCACTAATGGCACCCCGGGGAATACCTGCATAAGTAGGTGGGCGGGCCAAGATA
GGGGCGCGATTGCTGCGATCTGGAGGACAAATTACACACACTTGCGCCTGAGCGCCAAGCACAGGGTTGT
TGGTCCTCATATTCACGAGGTCGCTGAGAGCACGGTGGGCTAATGTTGCCATGGGTAGCATATACTACCC
AAATATCTGGATAGCATATGCTATCCTAATCTATATCTGGGTAGCATAGGCTATCCTAATCTATATCTGG
GTAGCATATGCTATCCTAATCTATATCTGGGTAGTATATGCTATCCTAATTTATATCTGGGTAGCATAGG
CTATCCTAATCTATATCTGGGTAGCATATGCTATCCTAATCTATATCTGGGTAGTATATGCTATCCTAAT
CTGTATCCGGGTAGCATATGCTATCCTAATAGAGATTAGGGTAGTATATGCTATCCTAATTTATATCTGG
GTAGCATATACTACCCAAATATCTGGATAGCATATGCTATCCTAATCTATATCTGGGTAGCATATGCTAT
CCTAATCTATATCTGGGTAGCATAGGCTATCCTAATCTATATCTGGGTAGCATATGCTATCCTAATCTAT
ATCTGGGTAGTATATGCTATCCTAATTTATATCTGGGTAGCATAGGCTATCCTAATCTATATCTGGGTAG
CATATGCTATCCTAATCTATATCTGGGTAGTATATGCTATCCTAATCTGTATCCGGGTAGCATATGCTAT
CCTCATGATAAGCTGTCAAACATGAGAATTTTCTTGAAGACGAAAGGGCCTCGTGATACGCCTATTTTTA
TAGGTTAATGTCATGATAATAATGGTTTCTTAGACGTCAGGTGGCACTTTTCGGGGAAATGTGCGCGGAA
CCCCTATTTGTTTATTTTTCTAAATACATTCAAATATGTATCCGCTCATGAGACAATAACCCTGATAAAT
GCTTCAATAATATTGAAAAAGGAAGAGTATGAGTATTCAACATTTCCGTGTCGCCCTTATTCCCTTTTTT
GCGGCATTTTGCCTTCCTGTTTTTGCTCACCCAGAAACGCTGGTGAAAGTAAAAGATGCTGAAGATCAGT
TGGGTGCACGAGTGGGTTACATCGAACTGGATCTCAACAGCGGTAAGATCCTTGAGAGTTTTCGCCCCGA
AGAACGTTTTCCAATGATGAGCACTTTTAAAGTTCTGCTATGTGGCGCGGTATTATCCCGTGTTGACGCC
GGGCAAGAGCAACTCGGTCGCCGCATACACTATTCTCAGAATGACTTGGTTGAGTACTCACCAGTCACAG
AAAAGCATCTTACGGATGGCATGACAGTAAGAGAATTATGCAGTGCTGCCATAACCATGAGTGATAACAC
TGCGGCCAACTTACTTCTGACAACGATCGGAGGACCGAAGGAGCTAACCGCTTTTTTGCACAACATGGGG
GATCATGTAACTCGCCTTGATCGTTGGGAACCGGAGCTGAATGAAGCCATACCAAACGACGAGCGTGACA
CCACGATGCCTGCAGCAATGGCAACAACGTTGCGCAAACTATTAACTGGCGAACTACTTACTCTAGCTTC
CCGGCAACAATTAATAGACTGGATGGAGGCGGATAAAGTTGCAGGACCACTTCTGCGCTCGGCCCTTCCG
GCTGGCTGGTTTATTGCTGATAAATCTGGAGCCGGTGAGCGTGGGTCTCGCGGTATCATTGCAGCACTGG
GGCCAGATGGTAAGCCCTCCCGTATCGTAGTTATCTACACGACGGGGAGTCAGGCAACTATGGATGAACG
AAATAGACAGATCGCTGAGATAGGTGCCTCACTGATTAAGCATTGGTAACTGTCAGACCAAGTTTACTCA
TATATACTTTAGATTGATTTAAAACTTCATTTTTAATTTAAAAGGATCTAGGTGAAGATCCTTTTTGATA
ATCTCATGACCAAAATCCCTTAACGTGAGTTTTCGTTCCACTGAGCGTCAGACCCCGTAGAAAAGATCAA
AGGATCTTCTTGAGATCCTTTTTTTCTGCGCGTAATCTGCTGCTTGCAAACAAAAAAACCACCGCTACCA
GCGGTGGTTTGTTTGCCGGATCAAGAGCTACCAACTCTTTTTCCGAAGGTAACTGGCTTCAGCAGAGCGC
AGATACCAAATACTGTTCTTCTAGTGTAGCCGTAGTTAGGCCACCACTTCAAGAACTCTGTAGCACCGCC
TACATACCTCGCTCTGCTAATCCTGTTACCAGTGGCTGCTGCCAGTGGCGATAAGTCGTGTCTTACCGGG
TTGGACTCAAGACGATAGTTACCGGATAAGGCGCAGCGGTCGGGCTGAACGGGGGGTTCGTGCACACAGC
CCAGCTTGGAGCGAACGACCTACACCGAACTGAGATACCTACAGCGTGAGCTATGAGAAAGCGCCACGCT
TCCCGAAGGGAGAAAGGCGGACAGGTATCCGGTAAGCGGCAGGGTCGGAACAGGAGAGCGCACGAGGGAG
CTTCCAGGGGGAAACGCCTGGTATCTTTATAGTCCTGTCGGGTTTCGCCACCTCTGACTTGAGCGTCGAT
TTTTGTGATGCTCGTCAGGGGGGCGGAGCCTATGGAAAAACGCCAGCAACGCGGCCTTTTTACGGTTCCT
GGCCTTTTGCTGGCCTTTTGCTCACATGTTCTTTCCTGCGTTATCCCCTGATTCTGTGGATAACCGTATT
ACCGCCTTTGAGTGAGCTGATACCGCTCGCCGCAGCCGAACGACCGAGCGCAGCGAGTCAGTGAGCGAGG
AAGCGGAAGAGCGCCCAATACGCAAACCGCCTCTCCCCGCGCGTTGGCCGATTCATTAATGCAGCTGGCA
CGACAGGTTTCCCGACTGGAAAGCGGGCAGTGAGCGCAACGCAATTAATGTGAGTTAGCTCACTCATTAG
GCACCCCAGGCTTTACACTTTATGCTTCCGGCTCGTATGTTGTGTGGAATTGTGAGCGGATAACAATTTC
ACACAGGAAACAGCTATGACCATGATTACGCCAAGCTCTAGCTAGAGGTCGACCAATTCTCATGTTTGAC
AGCTTATCATCGCAGATCCGGGCAACGTTGTTGCCATTGCTGCAGGCGCAGAACTGGTAGGTATGGA
Features (pLannotate 1.2.2; 18 found; start..end, strand, type, name):
    154..533     +  enhancer       CMV enhancer: human cytomegalovirus immediate early enhancer
    535..734     +  promoter       CMV promoter: human cytomegalovirus (CMV) immediate early promoter
    802..840     +  misc_feature   Ad SA (fragment): adenovirus major late transcript splice acceptor (Friedrich and Soriano, 1991)
    873..1082    -  CDS            PTP (fragment): TERM_ADE02 - Experimental evidence at protein level: Swiss-Prot protein existence level 1. Protein covalently bound to the viral DNA that acts as a primer for viral genomic replication by DNA strand displacement. Assembles on the viral origin of replication in an initiation complex with viral polymerase, DBP, host NFIA and host POU2F1/OCT1. During initiation, the polymerase covalently couples the first dCTP with Ser- 580 of pTP. The terminal protein stimulates the template activity over 20 fold compared to protein-free templates. Neo-synthesized viral genomes are linked to two preterminal prot
   1113..1202    +  intron         chimeric intron (fragment): chimera between introns from adenovirus and immunoglobulin heavy chain genes
   1221..1267    +  CDS            IgH signal sequence (fragment): signal sequence from the mouse immunoglobulin heavy chain variable region
   2445..3041    +  CDS            Cd4 (fragment): CD4_RAT - Experimental evidence at protein level: Swiss-Prot protein existence level 1. Integral membrane glycoprotein that plays an essential role in the immune response and serves multiple functions in responses against both external and internal offenses. In T-cells, functions primarily as a coreceptor for MHC class II molecule:peptide complex. The antigens presented by class II peptides are derived from extracellular proteins while class I peptides are derived from cytosolic proteins. Interacts simultaneously with the T-cell receptor (TCR) and the MHC class II presented by antigen presenti
   3147..3202    +  polyA_signal   β-globin poly(A) signal: rabbit β-globin polyadenylation signal (Gil and Proudfoot, 1987)
   3716..5397    -  rep_origin     oriP (fragment): Epstein-Barr virus oriP replication origin (Yates et al., 2000)
   5524..5628    +  promoter       AmpR promoter: bla
   5629..6489    +  CDS            AmpR: β-lactamase; bla; confers resistance to ampicillin, carbenicillin, and related antibiotics
   6660..7248    +  rep_origin     ori: high-copy-number ColE1/pMB1/pBR322/pUC origin of replication
   7431..7523    +  CDS            lacI (fragment): lac repressor; lacI; The lac repressor binds to the lac operator to inhibit transcription in E. coli. This inhibition can be relieved by adding lactose or isopropyl-β-D-thiogalactopyranoside (IPTG).
   7536..7557    +  protein_bind   CAP binding site: CAP binding activates transcription in the presence of cAMP. E. coli catabolite activator protein
   7572..7602    +  promoter       lac promoter: promoter for the E. coli lac operon
   7610..7626    +  protein_bind   lac operator: The lac repressor binds to the lac operator to inhibit transcription in E. coli. This inhibition can be relieved by adding lactose or isopropyl-β-D-thiogalactopyranoside (IPTG). lac repressor encoded by lacI
   7696..7712    +  promoter       tet promoter (fragment): E. coli promoter for tetracycline efflux protein gene
   7722..7747    -  CDS            bla(M) (fragment): β-lactamase lacking the signal sequence; bla(M); allows cytosolic expression of β-lactamase
