[The description below was written by a language model from this plasmid's Addgene catalogue record and pLannotate feature annotations shown in this document.]
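Description:
RAP3-bio is a mammalian expression plasmid built on the pTT3 backbone for transient production of a secreted, tagged form of the Plasmodium falciparum merozoite protein RAP3. It is propagated in E. coli as a high-copy plasmid through a ColE1/pUC-type origin and selected with ampicillin via the β-lactamase gene. The backbone also carries an Epstein-Barr virus oriP fragment, which supports episomal maintenance in cells that supply EBNA1. Remnants of lac regulatory sequence and small tet promoter and bla fragments near the end of the map appear to be non-functional cloning vestiges.

Expression is driven by the CMV immediate-early enhancer and promoter, followed by adenovirus-derived leader and intron elements. The antisense "PTP" hit in this region most likely reflects this adenoviral leader sequence rather than a real coding region. Transcripts end at a rabbit β-globin polyadenylation signal. The open reading frame begins with an exogenous mouse immunoglobulin signal peptide that directs secretion. It continues with a synthetic, codon-optimised full-length RAP3 insert of 1134 bp cloned between retained NotI and AscI sites. This insert was not annotated by the feature tool but fits the gap between the signal sequence and the tag. Thr52, Ser248, Thr252 and Thr324 are changed to alanine, and the record states that the protein carries no N-linked glycans.

Downstream, the backbone contributes rat Cd4 domains 3 and 4 and a C-terminal peptide substrate for enzymatic biotinylation. Cotransfection with a BirA-encoding plasmid yields monobiotinylated protein. The plasmid belongs to a library of recombinant merozoite surface and secreted proteins.
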