Addgene plasmid #47796: RAP3-bio
Purpose: Expresses enzymatically monobiotinylated full-length RAP3 with no N-linked glycans upon cotransfection with BirA in mammalian cells. Contains a C-terminal rat Cd4 d3+4 tag.
Depositing lab: Gavin Wright. Depositing organization: Wellcome Sanger Institute. Publication: A library of functional recombinant cell surface and secreted Plasmodium falciparum merozoite proteins. Crosnier C, Wanaguru M, McDade B, Osier FH, Marsh K, Rayner JC, Wright GJ. Mol Cell Proteomics. 2013 Sep 16. 10.1074/mcp.O113.028357 PubMed 24043421.
Backbone
  Vector backbone: pTT3
  Backbone manufacturer: Yves Durocher, NRC
  Backbone size w/o insert (bp): 6633
  Total vector size (bp): 7767
  Vector type: Mammalian Expression
Growth in bacteria
  Bacterial resistance: Ampicillin, 100 μg/mL
  Growth temperature: 37°C
  Growth strain: DH5alpha
  Copy number: High Copy
Gene/Insert
  Gene/Insert name: Codon-optimised RAP3
  Species: Synthetic; Plasmodium falciparum
  Insert size (bp): 1134
  Mutation: Exogenous signal peptide of mouse origin, changed Threonine52, Serine248, Threonine252 and Threonine324 to Alanine residues
  Promoter: CMV
  Tag / fusion protein: rat Cd4 d3+4 (C terminal on backbone); enzymatic biotinylation sequence (C terminal on backbone)
  Cloning method: Restriction Enzyme; 5′ cloning site NotI (not destroyed); 3′ cloning site AscI (not destroyed)
  Sequencing primers: 5′ CMV-fwd
Resource information
  A portion of this plasmid was derived from a plasmid made by: pTT3 was obtained under an MTA from Yves Durocher, National Research Council of Canada- Biotechnology Research Institute
Terms and licenses: Academic/Nonprofit Terms; Industry Terms: Not Available to Industry
How to cite: RAP3-bio was a gift from Gavin Wright (Addgene plasmid # 47796 ; http://n2t.net/addgene:47796 ; RRID:Addgene_47796)
