>Addgene plasmid #47796 | RAP3-bio | addgene partial sequence | sequence record 71177 | CMV-F 5'-CGCAAATGGGCGGTAGGCGTG-3'
TGAACCGTCAGATCCTCACTCTCTTCCGCATCGCTGTCTGCGAGGGCCAGCTGTTGGGCTCGCGGTTGAG
GACAAACTCTTCGCGGTCTTTCCAGTACTCTTGGATCGGAAACCCGTCGGCCTCCGAACGGTACTCCGCC
ACCGAGGGACCTGAGCGAGTCCGCATCGACCGGATCGGAAAACCTCTCGAGAAAGGCGTCTAACCAGTCA
CAGTCGCAAGGTAGGCTGAGCACCGTGGCGGGCGGCAGCGGGTGGCGGTCGGGGTTGTTTCTGGCGGAGG
TGCTGCTGATGATGTAATTAAAGTAGGCGGTCTTGAGACGGCGGATGGTCGAGGTGAGGTGTGGCAGGCT
TGAGATCCAGCTGTTGGGGTGAGTACTCCCTCTCAAAAGCGGGCATTACTTCTGCGCTAAGATTGTCAGT
TTCCAAAAACGAGGAGGATTTGATATTCACCTGGCCCGATCTGGCCATACACTTGAGTGACAATGACATC
CACTTTGCCTTTCTCTCCACAGGTGTCCACTCCCAGGTCCAAGTTTGCCACCATGGAGTTTCAGACCCAG
GTACTCATGTCCCTGCTGCTCTGCATGTCTGGTGCGGCCGCCAACAAGTGCAAGAAGGCCCTGATCGACA
TCGACACCAAGGACCTGAGCCTGAGCAGCATCCTGAGAGCCCACAAGCCCGACAATACCGCCCTGGGCAG
CTGGGTGTACTTCTTCTTCAACCACTTCAGCAACGTGGACGAGGCCATCGAGTACCTGAAGGGCCTGAAC
ATCAACGTGCTGGACATCGAGGACCACGCCTGCTTCGCCAGAGCCTTCAGCGTGTATCTGCTGCACTTCT
ACGCCAAGGATCTGAAGATGATGATCCGGAACGAGGAACACGAGAGCTTTTTCAAGAACAAGCTGTCCGA
GATCAACAACATCATCAGCGGCGACTTTCTGA
