>Addgene plasmid #47796 | RAP3-bio | addgene partial sequence | sequence record 71538 | EBVori-F 5'-CCACTCAGTGTTGGCAAATG-3'
AGAACCCCTTTGTGTTTGGTCCCCCCCCGTGTCACATGTGGAACAGGGCCCAGTTGGCAAGTTGTACCAA
CCAACTGAAGGGATTACATGCACTGCCCCGCGAAGAAGGGGCAGAGATGTCGTAGTCAGGTTTAGTTCGT
CCGGGGCGGGGATCGATCCTCTAGCTAGAGATCTCCGAGGGATCTCGACCAAATGATTTGCCCTCCCATA
TGTCCTTCCGAGTGAGAGACACAAAAAATTCCAACACACTATTGCAATGAAAATAAATTTCCTTTATTAG
CCAGAGGTCGAGGTCGGGGGATCCTTAATTAATCACGTGTCTAGACTTAACGATGATTCCACACCATTTT
CTGTGCATCCAGAATATGATGCAGTGATCCGGAATTCAACCCTTTGGATAAAACCTGGATCTTGGAGTCC
ATCTTGACCTCTTCACCTTCACTCAGTAGACATTGCCACACCCCTGCTTCAGGGGCCTGCACTTGAATCA
CTTTCTCCTGCCTGGAGACCCTGGCCTCCTGATTCTCCTGCTTCAAGATCAGTCTCATCTTGGGTGAGGT
GGGTCCCATCACCTCACAGGTCAAAGTGTTGCTGTCGGGCTGAGTCACTTTCATCACCACCAGGTTCACT
TCCTGATACAGTATCCCTCTGTCCAGAGTCAGGGTCAGGTTGCCAGAACCAGCAAACTGAAGGGAGACCT
GGGGTATCTGAAGGGTGAGTGGGAGCGTTTCGGACAGCTGGAACTTGGGGTTGCTAGTAGACTTCTGCAC
AGACACCTTTTGGTTCTTTAGGGAGAAGGTGATCCAGGACTGGGAAGAAGGAGCCTTCTCTGCCTTCCAT
CTCAACTCTCCCTGCAGGCTTTCCTCTCCAAGGTTGAGTGGGAAAG
