>Addgene plasmid #47796 | RAP3-bio | addgene partial sequence | sequence record 72071 | rCd4-R 5'-TCCCTGCAGGCTTTCCTCTCCAAGGTTGAG-3'
CCTCACTCTTATAGGCCGTGATGGAGGTCGACGGCGCGCCCTTGAAGATGTTGGACAGCTTCATGTCCAT
GTAGTGGTCGGCAGCTCTAGCGGCATGCTGCCGGCCGTAGCAGTTCATGGTGGTGTCGAACATCTCCACG
AAGTCCTCGGCCAGAAAGTCGATCTCGGTGGACAGCAGATTGATGTACATGCCCACGAAGTTCTTCAGGT
TCTTCCGCTGGAACAGCTGCTTCAGGAACCGGAAGCCCTTCACTTTGGGCAGGGCATAGGCTCTGTTCTT
CACGGCGTAGTCGAATTCCATCAGAAACCGCTTGTGGCCCTTGACCATCTTGGCCTTCATGTCGCTGAAG
AAGCTGCTGATCAGATCGTCGGGGGTGCCGAAGAATTCCTCTTTGCCGTTCTTCTCGCAAAAGGCGAAGA
TGTTGCTGTTCTTCTGGGGGTCGTCCAGGCTGAAGGTCTTGCTCCGCTTCTTCAGGCCCAGTCTGGCCCG
GTTCTTGGCGATATTGTAGTTGCCCTGGGCGTACTCGGTGATGTCGCTGTTGTAGTAGTTCTCTTTGGTG
CCCAGGTAGATCAGCAGGGCGTAGTCCCGCATGAAGGACAGCTGGTCGTCGGGGATGTGGGGCTTGCCTT
CGAGCTGGAAAGTCCGGAAGAAGTTGATCTCGTTGAAGATGAACACCTTGGTGGGGTCGTTCTTGTAGAT
GGCGTGGTTGTTCAGGTCGGCCTTTTCCAGGATGTCCTGCAGGAAGTCGGTCCGCTTCACGATGTGGCTG
GCGTCCTTCTCTTTCACGATGATGCTGGGCAGCTTGTCGAAAAAGTACTCGTGCTTCAGGGTGCTCAGAA
AGTCGCCGCTGATGATGTTGTTGATCTCGGACAGCTTGTTCTTGAAAAAGCTCTCGTGTTCCTCGTTCCG
GATCATCATCTTCAGATCCT
